>Addgene plasmid #153485 | pCEP4-FLAG-Tapasin L18K | depositor full sequence | sequence record 297152 | pCEP4-FLAG-Tapasin L18K sequence 11800 bps
GCTAGCGCCACCATGGCCGTCATGGCGCCCCGAACCCTCGTCCTGCTACTCTCGGGGGCCCTGGCCCTGA
CCCAGACCTGGGCGGGCTCCGACTACAAGGACGATGATGACAAGGGAGGATCCGGCCCTGCCGTAATCGA
GTGTTGGTTTGTTGAAGACGCTAGTGGTAAAGGGAAAGCTAAACGGCCAGGCGCACTTCTGTTGCGGCAA
GGTCCGGGAGAACCACCTCCACGACCCGACTTGGACCCTGAATTGTACCTCTCTGTACACGACCCAGCTG
GAGCACTCCAAGCTGCTTTCCGACGGTACCCAAGAGGTGCTCCAGCACCGCATTGCGAGATGAGTCGGTT
CGTTCCTTTGCCTGCGAGTGCAAAGTGGGCATCAGGTCTGACACCAGCACAAAACTGTCCACGAGCGCTT
GATGGAGCGTGGCTGATGGTTTCCATAAGCTCTCCGGTGCTTTCACTGTCATCACTGCTCAGGCCACAAC
CTGAACCCCAACAAGAACCCGTACTGATAACAATGGCGACGGTAGTCCTTACGGTCCTTACGCATACACC
AGCACCCAGGGTGCGATTGGGACAAGACGCACTCCTCGACCTTAGCTTTGCGTACATGCCACCAACCTCA
GAGGCGGCTTCCTCTCTTGCACCAGGACCACCACCGTTCGGCCTTGAATGGAGACGACAGCACTTGGGGA
AGGGCCATTTGCTGTTGGCTGCTACCCCAGGGCTGAACGGGCAGATGCCGGCAGCACAAGAGGGAGCCGT
AGCTTTTGCTGCGTGGGATGATGACGAACCATGGGGACCATGGACTGGAAACGGGACTTTCTGGCTGCCA
ACAGTACAGCCCTTTCAAGAAGGAACGTATCTGGCCACCATCCATTTGCCTTATCTGCAAGGCCAGGTCA
CACTTGAACTCGCTGTCTATAAACCGCCTAAGGTGAGTCTCATGCCCGCAACTTTGGCTAGGGCAGCACC
TGGCGAAGCTCCACCTGAATTGCTCTGTTTGGTATCCCATTTCTACCCCAGTGGTGGCCTTGAAGTGGAA
TGGGAACTTAGAGGAGGACCAGGTGGTCGATCTCAGAAAGCTGAAGGGCAGCGATGGCTCTCCGCTCTCA
GGCACCACTCAGACGGATCTGTATCACTGTCAGGGCATTTGCAGCCACCGCCAGTTACCACCGAGCAGCA
TGGAGCTCGGTATGCGTGTCGCATTCACCACCCTAGCCTTCCGGCGTCAGGAAGATCAGCGGAGGTAACA
CTTGAGGTCGCTGGGTTGTCCGGACCCAGCTTGGAGGACAGTGTTGGTCTGTTCCTGTCCGCTTTCCTGT
TGCTGGGTCTGTTTAAGGCACTCGGATGGGCAGCAGTTTATCTCAGCACCTGTAAAGACAGCAAGAAAAA
GGCAGAATAGTAACTCGAGGCCGGCAAGGCCGGATCCAGACATGATAAGATACATTGATGAGTTTGGACA
AACCACAACTAGAATGCAGTGAAAAAAATGCTTTATTTGTGAAATTTGTGATGCTATTGCTTTATTTGTA
ACCATTATAAGCTGCAATAAACAAGTTAACAACAACAATTGCATTCATTTTATGTTTCAGGTTCAGGGGG
AGGTGGGGAGGTTTTTTAAAGCAAGTAAAACCTCTACAAATGTGGTATGGCTGATTATGATCCGGCTGCC
TCGCGCGTTTCGGTGATGACGGTGAAAACCTCTGACACATGCAGCTCCCGGAGACGGTCACAGCTTGTCT
GTAAGCGGATGCCGGGAGCAGACAAGCCCGTCAGGGCGCGTCAGCGGGTGTTGGCGGGTGTCGGGGCGCA
GCCATGACCGGTCGACTCTAGAGCCCCGCCGCCGGACGAACTAAACCTGACTACGGCATCTCTGCCCCTT
CTTCGCTGGTACGAGGAGCGCTTTTGTTTTGTATTCGGGGCAGTGCATGTAATCCCTTCAGTTGGTTGGT
ACAACTTGCCAACTGGGCCCTGTTCCACATGTGACACGGGGGGGGACCAAACACAAAGGGGTTCTCTGAC
TGTAGTTGACATCCTTATAAATGGATGTGCACATTTGCCAACACTGAGTGGCTTTCATCCTGGAGCAGAC
TTTGCATGCTGTGGACTGCAACACAACATTGCCTTTATGTGTAACTCTTGGCTGAAGCTCTTACACCAAT
GCTGGGGGACATGTACCTCCCAGGGGCCCAGGAAGACTACGGGAGGCTACACCAACGTCAATCAGAGGGG
CCTGTGTAGCTACCGATAAGCGGACCCTCAAGAGGGCATTAGCAATAGTGTTTATAAGGCCCCCTTGTTA
ACCCTAAACGGGTAGCATATGCTTCCCGGGTAGTAGTATATACTATCCAGACTAACCCTAATTCAATAGC
ATATGTTACCCAACGGGAAGCATATGCTATCGAATTAGGGTTAGTAAAAGGGTCCTAAGGAACAGCGATA
TCTCCCACCCCATGAGCTGTCACGGTTTTATTTACATGGGGTCAGGATTCCACGAGGGTAGTGAACCATT
TTAGTCACAAGGGCAGTGGCTGAAGATCAAGGAGCGGGCAGTGAACTCTCCTGAATCTTCGCCTGCTTCT
TCATTCTCCTTCGTTTAGCTAATAGAATAACTGCTGAGTTGTGAACAGTAAGGTGTATGTGAGGTGCTCG
AAAACAAGGTTTCAGGTGACGCCCCCAGAATAAAATTTGGACGGGGGGTTCAGTGGTGGCATTGTGCTAT
GACACCAATATAACCCTCACAAACCCCTTGGGCAATAAATACTAGTGTAGGAATGAAACATTCTGAATAT
CTTTAACAATAGAAATCCATGGGGTGGGGACAAGCCGTAAAGACTGGATGTCCATCTCACACGAATTTAT
GGCTATGGGCAACACATAATCCTAGTGCAATATGATACTGGGGTTATTAAGATGTGTCCCAGGCAGGGAC
CAAGACAGGTGAACCATGTTGTTACACTCTATTTGTAACAAGGGGAAAGAGAGTGGACGCCGACAGCAGC
GGACTCCACTGGTTGTCTCTAACACCCCCGAAAATTAAACGGGGCTCCACGCCAATGGGGCCCATAAACA
AAGACAAGTGGCCACTCTTTTTTTTGAAATTGTGGAGTGGGGGCACGCGTCAGCCCCCACACGCCGCCCT
GCGGTTTTGGACTGTAAAATAAGGGTGTAATAACTTGGCTGATTGTAACCCCGCTAACCACTGCGGTCAA
ACCACTTGCCCACAAAACCACTAATGGCACCCCGGGGAATACCTGCATAAGTAGGTGGGCGGGCCAAGAT
AGGGGCGCGATTGCTGCGATCTGGAGGACAAATTACACACACTTGCGCCTGAGCGCCAAGCACAGGGTTG
TTGGTCCTCATATTCACGAGGTCGCTGAGAGCACGGTGGGCTAATGTTGCCATGGGTAGCATATACTACC
CAAATATCTGGATAGCATATGCTATCCTAATCTATATCTGGGTAGCATAGGCTATCCTAATCTATATCTG
GGTAGCATATGCTATCCTAATCTATATCTGGGTAGTATATGCTATCCTAATTTATATCTGGGTAGCATAG
GCTATCCTAATCTATATCTGGGTAGCATATGCTATCCTAATCTATATCTGGGTAGTATATGCTATCCTAA
TCTGTATCCGGGTAGCATATGCTATCCTAATAGAGATTAGGGTAGTATATGCTATCCTAATTTATATCTG
GGTAGCATATACTACCCAAATATCTGGATAGCATATGCTATCCTAATCTATATCTGGGTAGCATATGCTA
TCCTAATCTATATCTGGGTAGCATAGGCTATCCTAATCTATATCTGGGTAGCATATGCTATCCTAATCTA
TATCTGGGTAGTATATGCTATCCTAATTTATATCTGGGTAGCATAGGCTATCCTAATCTATATCTGGGTA
GCATATGCTATCCTAATCTATATCTGGGTAGTATATGCTATCCTAATCTGTATCCGGGTAGCATATGCTA
TCCTCATGCATATACAGTCAGCATATGATACCCAGTAGTAGAGTGGGAGTGCTATCCTTTGCATATGCCG
CCACCTCCCAAGGGGGCGTGAATTTTCGCTGCTTGTCCTTTTCCTGCATGCTGGTTGCTCCCATTCTTAG
GTGAATTTAAGGAGGCCAGGCTAAAGCCGTCGCATGTCTGATTGCTCACCAGGTAAATGTCGCTAATGTT
TTCCAACGCGAGAAGGTGTTGAGCGCGGAGCTGAGTGACGTGACAACATGGGTATGCCCAATTGCCCCAT
GTTGGGAGGACGAAAATGGTGACAAGACAGATGGCCAGAAATACACCAACAGCACGCATGATGTCTACTG
GGGATTTATTCTTTAGTGCGGGGGAATACACGGCTTTTAATACGATTGAGGGCGTCTCCTAACAAGTTAC
ATCACTCCTGCCCTTCCTCACCCTCATCTCCATCACCTCCTTCATCTCCGTCATCTCCGTCATCACCCTC
CGCGGCAGCCCCTTCCACCATAGGTGGAAACCAGGGAGGCAAATCTACTCCATCGTCAAAGCTGCACACA
GTCACCCTGATATTGCAGGTAGGAGCGGGCTTTGTCATAACAAGGTCCTTAATCGCATCCTTCAAAACCT
CAGCAAATATATGAGTTTGTAAAAAGACCATGAAATAACAGACAATGGACTCCCTTAGCGGGCCAGGTTG
TGGGCCGGGTCCAGGGGCCATTCCAAAGGGGAGACGACTCAATGGTGTAAGACGACATTGTGGAATAGCA
AGGGCAGTTCCTCGCCTTAGGTTGTAAAGGGAGGTCTTACTACCTCCATATACGAACACACCGGCGACCC
AAGTTCCTTCGTCGGTAGTCCTTTCTACGTGACTCCTAGCCAGGAGAGCTCTTAAACCTTCTGCAATGTT
CTCAAATTTCGGGTTGGAACCTCCTTGACCACGATGCTTTCCAAACCACCCTCCTTTTTTGCGCCTGCCT
CCATCACCCTGACCCCGGGGTCCAGTGCTTGGGCCTTCTCCTGGGTCATCTGCGGGGCCCTGCTCTATCG
CTCCCGGGGGCACGTCAGGCTCACCATCTGGGCCACCTTCTTGGTGGTATTCAAAATAATCGGCTTCCCC
TACAGGGTGGAAAAATGGCCTTCTACCTGGAGGGGGCCTGCGCGGTGGAGACCCGGATGATGATGACTGA
CTACTGGGACTCCTGGGCCTCTTTTCTCCACGTCCACGACCTCTCCCCCTGGCTCTTTCACGACTTCCCC
CCCTGGCTCTTTCACGTCCTCTACCCCGGCGGCCTCCACTACCTCCTCGACCCCGGCCTCCACTACCTCC
TCGACCCCGGCCTCCACTGCCTCCTCGACCCCGGCCTCCACCTCCTGCTCCTGCCCCTCCTGCTCCTGCC
CCTCCTCCTGCTCCTGCCCCTCCTGCCCCTCCTGCTCCTGCCCCTCCTGCCCCTCCTGCTCCTGCCCCTC
CTGCCCCTCCTGCTCCTGCCCCTCCTGCCCCTCCTCCTGCTCCTGCCCCTCCTGCCCCTCCTCCTGCTCC
TGCCCCTCCTGCCCCTCCTGCTCCTGCCCCTCCTGCCCCTCCTGCTCCTGCCCCTCCTGCCCCTCCTGCT
CCTGCCCCTCCTGCTCCTGCCCCTCCTGCTCCTGCCCCTCCTGCTCCTGCCCCTCCTGCCCCTCCTGCCC
CTCCTCCTGCTCCTGCCCCTCCTGCTCCTGCCCCTCCTGCCCCTCCTGCCCCTCCTGCTCCTGCCCCTCC
TCCTGCTCCTGCCCCTCCTGCCCCTCCTGCCCCTCCTCCTGCTCCTGCCCCTCCTGCCCCTCCTCCTGCT
CCTGCCCCTCCTCCTGCTCCTGCCCCTCCTGCCCCTCCTGCCCCTCCTCCTGCTCCTGCCCCTCCTGCCC
CTCCTCCTGCTCCTGCCCCTCCTCCTGCTCCTGCCCCTCCTGCCCCTCCTGCCCCTCCTCCTGCTCCTGC
CCCTCCTCCTGCTCCTGCCCCTCCTGCCCCTCCTGCCCCTCCTGCCCCTCCTCCTGCTCCTGCCCCTCCT
CCTGCTCCTGCCCCTCCTGCTCCTGCCCCTCCCGCTCCTGCTCCTGCTCCTGTTCCACCGTGGGTCCCTT
TGCAGCCAATGCAACTTGGACGTTTTTGGGGTCTCCGGACACCATCTCTATGTCTTGGCCCTGATCCTGA
GCCGCCCGGGGCTCCTGGTCTTCCGCCTCCTCGTCCTCGTCCTCTTCCCCGTCCTCGTCCATGGTTATCA
CCCCCTCTTCTTTGAGGTCCACTGCCGCCGGAGCCTTCTGGTCCAGATGTGTCTCCCTTCTCTCCTAGGC
CATTTCCAGGTCCTGTACCTGGCCCCTCGTCAGACATGATTCACACTAAAAGAGATCAATAGACATCTTT
ATTAGACGACGCTCAGTGAATACAGGGAGTGCAGACTCCTGCCCCCTCCAACAGCCCCCCCACCCTCATC
CCCTTCATGGTCGCTGTCAGACAGATCCAGGTCTGAAAATTCCCCATCCTCCGAACCATCCTCGTCCTCA
TCACCAATTACTCGCAGCCCGGAAAACTCCCGCTGAACATCCTCAAGATTTGCGTCCTGAGCCTCAAGCC
AGGCCTCAAATTCCTCGTCCCCCTTTTTGCTGGACGGTAGGGATGGGGATTCTCGGGACCCCTCCTCTTC
CTCTTCAAGGTCACCAGACAGAGATGCTACTGGGGCAACGGAAGAAAAGCTGGGTGCGGCCTGTGAGGAT
CAGCTTATCGATGATAAGCTGTCAAACATGAGAATTCTTGAAGACGAAAGGGCCTCGTGATACGCCTATT
TTTATAGGTTAATGTCATGATAATAATGGTTTCTTAGACGTCAGGTGGCACTTTTCGGGGAAATGTGCGC
GGAACCCCTATTTGTTTATTTTTCTAAATACATTCAAATATGTATCCGCTCATGAGACAATAACCCTGAT
AAATGCTTCAATAATATTGAAAAAGGAAGAGTATGAGTATTCAACATTTCCGTGTCGCCCTTATTCCCTT
TTTTGCGGCATTTTGCCTTCCTGTTTTTGCTCACCCAGAAACGCTGGTGAAAGTAAAAGATGCTGAAGAT
CAGTTGGGTGCACGAGTGGGTTACATCGAACTGGATCTCAACAGCGGTAAGATCCTTGAGAGTTTTCGCC
CCGAAGAACGTTTTCCAATGATGAGCACTTTTAAAGTTCTGCTATGTGGCGCGGTATTATCCCGTGTTGA
CGCCGGGCAAGAGCAACTCGGTCGCCGCATACACTATTCTCAGAATGACTTGGTTGAGTACTCACCAGTC
ACAGAAAAGCATCTTACGGATGGCATGACAGTAAGAGAATTATGCAGTGCTGCCATAACCATGAGTGATA
ACACTGCGGCCAACTTACTTCTGACAACGATCGGAGGACCGAAGGAGCTAACCGCTTTTTTGCACAACAT
GGGGGATCATGTAACTCGCCTTGATCGTTGGGAACCGGAGCTGAATGAAGCCATACCAAACGACGAGCGT
GACACCACGATGCCTGCAGCAATGGCAACAACGTTGCGCAAACTATTAACTGGCGAACTACTTACTCTAG
CTTCCCGGCAACAATTAATAGACTGGATGGAGGCGGATAAAGTTGCAGGACCACTTCTGCGCTCGGCCCT
TCCGGCTGGCTGGTTTATTGCTGATAAATCTGGAGCCGGTGAGCGTGGGTCTCGCGGTATCATTGCAGCA
CTGGGGCCAGATGGTAAGCCCTCCCGTATCGTAGTTATCTACACGACGGGGAGTCAGGCAACTATGGATG
AACGAAATAGACAGATCGCTGAGATAGGTGCCTCACTGATTAAGCATTGGTAACTGTCAGACCAAGTTTA
CTCATATATACTTTAGATTGATTTAAAACTTCATTTTTAATTTAAAAGGATCTAGGTGAAGATCCTTTTT
GATAATCTCATGACCAAAATCCCTTAACGTGAGTTTTCGTTCCACTGAGCGTCAGACCCCGTAGAAAAGA
TCAAAGGATCTTCTTGAGATCCTTTTTTTCTGCGCGTAATCTGCTGCTTGCAAACAAAAAAACCACCGCT
ACCAGCGGTGGTTTGTTTGCCGGATCAAGAGCTACCAACTCTTTTTCCGAAGGTAACTGGCTTCAGCAGA
GCGCAGATACCAAATACTGTCCTTCTAGTGTAGCCGTAGTTAGGCCACCACTTCAAGAACTCTGTAGCAC
CGCCTACATACCTCGCTCTGCTAATCCTGTTACCAGTGGCTGCTGCCAGTGGCGATAAGTCGTGTCTTAC
CGGGTTGGACTCAAGACGATAGTTACCGGATAAGGCGCAGCGGTCGGGCTGAACGGGGGGTTCGTGCACA
CAGCCCAGCTTGGAGCGAACGACCTACACCGAACTGAGATACCTACAGCGTGAGCTATGAGAAAGCGCCA
CGCTTCCCGAAGGGAGAAAGGCGGACAGGTATCCGGTAAGCGGCAGGGTCGGAACAGGAGAGCGCACGAG
GGAGCTTCCAGGGGGAAACGCCTGGTATCTTTATAGTCCTGTCGGGTTTCGCCACCTCTGACTTGAGCGT
CGATTTTTGTGATGCTCGTCAGGGGGGCGGAGCCTATGGAAAAACGCCAGCAACGCGGCCTTTTTACGGT
TCCTGGCCTTTTGCTGCGCCGCGTGCGGCTGCTGGAGATGGCGGACGCGATGGATATGTTCTGCCAAGGG
TTGGTTTGCGCATTCACAGTTCTCCGCAAGAATTGATTGGCTCCAATTCTTGGAGTGGTGAATCCGTTAG
CGAGGTGCCGCCGGCTTCCATTCAGGTCGAGGTGGCCCGGCTCCATGCACCGCGACGCAACGCGGGGAGG
CAGACAAGGTATAGGGCGGCGCCTACAATCCATGCCAACCCGTTCCATGTGCTCGCCGAGGCGGCATAAA
TCGCCGTGACGATCAGCGGTCCAGTGATCGAAGTTAGGCTGGTAAGAGCCGCGAGCGATCCTTGAAGCTG
TCCCTGATGGTCGTCATCTACCTGCCTGGACAGCATGGCCTGCAACGCGGGCATCCCGATGCCGCCGGAA
GCGAGAAGAATCATAATGGGGAAGGCCATCCAGCCTCGCGTCGCGAACGCCAGCAAGACGTAGCCCAGCG
CGTCGGCCGCCATGCCCTGCTTCATCCCCGTGGCCCGTTGCTCGCGTTTGCTGGCGGTGTCCCCGGAAGA
AATATATTTGCATGTCTTTAGTTCTATGATGACACAAACCCCGCCCAGCGTCTTGTCATTGGCGAATTCG
AACACGCAGATGCAGTCGGGGCGGCGCGGTCCCAGGTCCACTTCGCATATTAAGGTGACGCGTGTGGCCT
CGAACACCGAGCGACCCTGCAGCGACCCGCTTAACAGCGTCAACAGCGTGCCGCAGATCCCGGGCAATGA
GATATGAAAAAGCCTGAACTCACCGCGACGTCTGTCGAGAAGTTTCTGATCGAAAAGTTCGACAGCGTCT
CCGACCTGATGCAGCTCTCGGAGGGCGAAGAATCTCGTGCTTTCAGCTTCGATGTAGGAGGGCGTGGATA
TGTCCTGCGGGTAAATAGCTGCGCCGATGGTTTCTACAAAGATCGTTATGTTTATCGGCACTTTGCATCG
GCCGCGCTCCCGATTCCGGAAGTGCTTGACATTGGGGAATTCAGCGAGAGCCTGACCTATTGCATCTCCC
GCCGTGCACAGGGTGTCACGTTGCAAGACCTGCCTGAAACCGAACTGCCCGCTGTTCTGCAGCCGGTCGC
GGAGGCCATGGATGCGATCGCTGCGGCCGATCTTAGCCAGACGAGCGGGTTCGGCCCATTCGGACCGCAA
GGAATCGGTCAATACACTACATGGCGTGATTTCATATGCGCGATTGCTGATCCCCATGTGTATCACTGGC
AAACTGTGATGGACGACACCGTCAGTGCGTCCGTCGCGCAGGCTCTCGATGAGCTGATGCTTTGGGCCGA
GGACTGCCCCGAAGTCCGGCACCTCGTGCACGCGGATTTCGGCTCCAACAATGTCCTGACGGACAATGGC
CGCATAACAGCGGTCATTGACTGGAGCGAGGCGATGTTCGGGGATTCCCAATACGAGGTCGCCAACATCT
TCTTCTGGAGGCCGTGGTTGGCTTGTATGGAGCAGCAGACGCGCTACTTCGAGCGGAGGCATCCGGAGCT
TGCAGGATCGCCGCGGCTCCGGGCGTATATGCTCCGCATTGGTCTTGACCAACTCTATCAGAGCTTGGTT
GACGGCAATTTCGATGATGCAGCTTGGGCGCAGGGTCGATGCGACGCAATCGTCCGATCCGGAGCCGGGA
CTGTCGGGCGTACACAAATCGCCCGCAGAAGCGCGGCCGTCTGGACCGATGGCTGTGTAGAAGTACTCGC
CGATAGTGGAAACCGACGCCCCAGCACTCGTCCGAGGGCAAAGGAATAGGGGAGATGGGGGAGGCTAACT
GAAACACGGAAGGAGACAATACCGGAAGGAACCCGCGCTATGACGGCAATAAAAAGACAGAATAAAACGC
ACGGGTGTTGGGTCGTTTGTTCATAAACGCGGGGTTCGGTCCCAGGGCTGGCACTCTGTCGATACCCCAC
CGAGACCCCATTGGGGCCAATACGCCCGCGTTTCTTCCTTTTCCCCACCCCACCCCCCAAGTTCGGGTGA
AGGCCCAGGGCTCGCAGCCAACGTCGGGGCGGCAGGCCCTGCCATAGCCACTGGCCCCGTGGGTTAGGGA
CGGGGTCCCCCATGGGGAATGGTTTATGGTTCGTGGGGGTTATTATTTTGGGCGTTGCGTGGGGTCTGGT
CCACGACTGGACTGAGCAGACAGACCCATGGTTTTTGGATGGCCTGGGCATGGACCGCATGTACTGGCGC
GACACGAACACCGGGCGTCTGTGGCTGCCAAACACCCCCGACCCCCAAAAACCACCGCGCGGATTTCTGG
CGTGCCAAGCTAGTCGACCAATTCTCATGTTTGACAGCTTATCATCGCAGATCCGGGCAACGTTGTTGCA
TTGCTGCAGGCGCAGAACTGGTAGGTATGGAAGATCTATACATTGAATCAATATTGGCAATTAGCCATAT
TAGTCATTGGTTATATAGCATAAATCAATATTGGCTATTGGCCATTGCATACGTTGTATCTATATCATAA
TATGTACATTTATATTGGCTCATGTCCAATATGACCGCCATGTTGACATTGATTATTGACTAGTTATTAA
TAGTAATCAATTACGGGGTCATTAGTTCATAGCCCATATATGGAGTTCCGCGTTACATAACTTACGGTAA
ATGGCCCGCCTGGCTGACCGCCCAACGACCCCCGCCCATTGACGTCAATAATGACGTATGTTCCCATAGT
AACGCCAATAGGGACTTTCCATTGACGTCAATGGGTGGAGTATTTACGGTAAACTGCCCACTTGGCAGTA
CATCAAGTGTATCATATGCCAAGTCCGCCCCCTATTGACGTCAATGACGGTAAATGGCCCGCCTGGCATT
ATGCCCAGTACATGACCTTACGGGACTTTCCTACTTGGCAGTACATCTACGTATTAGTCATCGCTATTAC
CATGGTGATGCGGTTTTGGCAGTACACCAATGGGCGTGGATAGCGGTTTGACTCACGGGGATTTCCAAGT
CTCCACCCCATTGACGTCAATGGGAGTTTGTTTTGGCACCAAAATCAACGGGACTTTCCAAAATGTCGTA
ATAACCCCGCCCCGTTGACGCAAATGGGCGGTAGGCGTGTACGGTGGGAGGTCTATATAAGCAGAGCTCG
TTTAGTGAACCGTCAGATCTCTAGAAGCTGGGTACCAGCT
Features (pLannotate 1.2.2; 19 found; start..end, strand, type, name):
     31..1407    +  CDS            TAPBP: TPSN_HUMAN - Also known as NGS17, TAPA. Experimental evidence at protein level: Swiss-Prot protein existence level 1. Involved in the association of MHC class I with transporter associated with antigen processing (TAP) and in the assembly of MHC class I with peptide (peptide loading). From Homo sapiens (Human).
   1433..1567    -  polyA_signal   SV40 poly(A) signal: SV40 polyadenylation signal
   1590..1672    -  CDS            large T antigen (fragment): large T antigen from SV40 (simian virus 40)
   1675..1715    +  CDS            rop (fragment): Rop protein, which maintains plasmids at low copy number; rop
   2317..4106    -  rep_origin     oriP: Epstein-Barr virus oriP replication origin (Yates et al., 2000)
   4111..4329    -  CDS            gL (fragment): GL_EBVB9 - Experimental evidence at protein level: Swiss-Prot protein existence level 1. The heterodimer glycoprotein H-glycoprotein L is required for the fusion of viral and plasma membranes leading to virus entry into the host cell. Acts as a functional inhibitor of gH and maintains gH in an inhibited form. Upon binding to host integrins, gL dissociates from gH leading to activation of the viral fusion glycoproteins gB and gH. Fusion of EBV with B-lymphocytes requires the additional receptor- binding protein gp42, which forms a complex with gH/gL. The heterodimer gH/gL targets also host EPHA
   4412..6337    -  CDS            EBNA1: Epstein-Barr nuclear antigen 1, also known as EBNA-1 crucial for latent viral infection, and for episomal amplification of vectors containing the oriP origin (Okita et al., 2013)
   6375..6719    -  CDS            BRRF2_EBVB9 (fragment): Protein inferred from homology: Swiss-Prot protein existence level 3. From Epstein-Barr virus (strain B95-8) (HHV-4) (Human herpesvirus 4).
   6722..6745    -  promoter       tet promoter (fragment): E. coli promoter for tetracycline efflux protein gene
   6858..6962    +  promoter       AmpR promoter: bla
   6963..7823    +  CDS            AmpR: β-lactamase; bla; confers resistance to ampicillin, carbenicillin, and related antibiotics
   7994..8582    +  rep_origin     ori: high-copy-number ColE1/pMB1/pBR322/pUC origin of replication
   8772..9116    -  CDS            TcR (fragment): tetracycline efflux protein; tet; confers resistance to tetracycline
   9199..9344    +  promoter       HSV TK promoter: herpes simplex virus thymidine kinase promoter
   9384..10409   +  CDS            HygR: aminoglycoside phosphotransferase from E. coli; aph(4)-Ia; confers resistance to hygromycin
  10474..10522   +  polyA_signal   HSV TK poly(A) signal: herpes simplex virus thymidine kinase polyadenylation signal (Cole and Stacy, 1985)
  10722..10946   +  CDS            gH (fragment): GH_HHV11 - Experimental evidence at protein level: Swiss-Prot protein existence level 1. The heterodimer glycoprotein H-glycoprotein L is required for the fusion of viral and plasma membranes leading to virus entry into the host cell. Following initial binding to host receptor, membrane fusion is mediated by the fusion machinery composed of gB and the heterodimer gH/gL. May also be involved in the fusion between the virion envelope and the outer nuclear membrane during virion morphogenesis. From Human herpesvirus 1 (strain 17) (HHV-1) (Human herpes simplex virus 1).
  11175..11554   +  enhancer       CMV enhancer: human cytomegalovirus immediate early enhancer
  11556..11755   +  promoter       CMV promoter: human cytomegalovirus (CMV) immediate early promoter
