[The description below was written by a language model from this plasmid's Addgene catalogue record and pLannotate feature annotations shown in this document.]
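Description:
pCEP4-FLAG-Tapasin L18K is an 11.8 kb episomal mammalian expression plasmid built on the pCEP4 backbone. In E. coli it is maintained through a high-copy ColE1/pUC-type origin and selected with ampicillin via the β-lactamase gene. In mammalian cells it carries the Epstein-Barr virus oriP origin together with the EBNA1 coding sequence, a pairing that allows the plasmid to replicate and persist extrachromosomally in suitable primate cell lines rather than depending on integration. A hygromycin resistance gene flanked by the HSV thymidine kinase promoter and polyadenylation signal provides selection of transfected cells. Several short annotations in the feature table (fragments of rop, TcR, the tet promoter, SV40 large T antigen and herpesvirus glycoprotein or BRRF2 sequences) are best read as remnants of the DNA segments from which the backbone was assembled, not as functional elements.

The payload is human TAPBP, encoding tapasin, a component of the peptide-loading machinery that bridges MHC class I molecules to the TAP transporter and assists peptide loading. The roughly 1.4 kb insert was cloned between NheI and XhoI sites, both retained, and sits downstream of the CMV immediate-early enhancer and promoter and upstream of the SV40 polyadenylation signal. It carries an L18K point substitution and, according to the catalogue entry, an N-terminal FLAG epitope for detection; the tag is not annotated separately in the feature table. The stated purpose is mammalian expression of FLAG-tagged tapasin L18K, and the associated work concerns how the tapasin-related chaperone TAPBPR promotes antigen loading on MHC-I. The record does not spell out the specific functional rationale for the mutation.
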