Addgene plasmid #153485: pCEP4-FLAG-Tapasin L18K
Purpose: Mammalian expression of FLAG-tagged Tapasin L18K
Depositing lab: Erik Procko. Depositing organization: University of Illinois at Urbana-Champaign. Publication: TAPBPR promotes antigen loading on MHC-I molecules using a peptide trap. McShan AC, Devlin CA, Morozov GI, Overall SA, Moschidi D, Akella N, Procko E, Sgourakis NG. Nat Commun. 2021 May 26;12(1):3174. doi: 10.1038/s41467-021-23225-6. PubMed 34039964.
Backbone
  Vector backbone: pCEP4
  Backbone manufacturer: Invitrogen
  Backbone size w/o insert (bp): 10381
  Total vector size (bp): 11800
  Vector type: Mammalian Expression
  Selectable markers: Hygromycin
Growth in bacteria
  Bacterial resistance: Ampicillin, 100 μg/mL
  Growth temperature: 37°C
  Growth strain: DH5alpha
  Copy number: High Copy
Gene/Insert
  Gene/Insert name: TAPBP
  Species: H. sapiens (human)
  Insert size (bp): 1419
  Mutation: L18K
  GenBank ID: NP_003181
  Entrez Gene: TAPBP (a.k.a. MHC1D3, NGS17, TAPA, TPN, TPSN)
  Promoter: CMV
  Tag / fusion protein: FLAG (N terminal on insert)
  Cloning method: Restriction Enzyme; 5′ cloning site NheI (not destroyed); 3′ cloning site XhoI (not destroyed)
  Sequencing primers: 5′ CMV_fwd; 3′ EBV_rev
Terms and licenses: Academic/Nonprofit Terms; Industry Terms: Not Available to Industry
How to cite: pCEP4-FLAG-Tapasin L18K was a gift from Erik Procko (Addgene plasmid # 153485 ; http://n2t.net/addgene:153485 ; RRID:Addgene_153485)
