>Addgene plasmid #153485 | pCEP4-FLAG-Tapasin L18K | addgene partial sequence | sequence record 327960 | Addgene NGS Result
GAGCGGGAGGGGCAGGAGCAGGAGGGGCAGGAGCAGGAGGAGGGGCAGGAGCAGGAGGNNNGGCAGGAGC
AGGAGGTGGAGGCCGGGGTCGAGGAGGCAGTGGAGGCCGGGGTCGAGGAGGTAGTGGAGGCCGGGGTCGA
GGAGGTAGTGGAGGCCGCCGGGGTAGAGGACGTGAAAGAGCCAGGGGGGGAAGTCGTGAAAGAGCCAGGG
GGAGAGGTCGTGGACGTGGAGAAAAGAGGCCCAGGAGTCCCAGTAGTCAGTCATCATCATCCGGGTCTCC
ACCGCGCAGGCCCCCTCCAGGTAGAAGGCCATTTTTCCACCCTGTAGGGGAAGCCGATTATTTTGAATAC
CACCAAGAAGGTGGCCCAGATGGTGAGCCTGACGTGCCCCCGGGAGCGATAGAGCAGGGCCCCGCAGATG
ACCCAGGAGAAGGCCCAAGCACTGGACCCCGGGGTCAGGGTGATGGAGGCAGGCGCAAAAAAGGAGGGTG
GTTTGGAAAGCATCGTGGTCAAGGAGGTTCCAACCCGAAATTTGAGAACATTGCAGAAGGTTTAAGAGCT
CTCCTGGCTAGGAGTCACGTAGAAAGGACTACCGACGAAGGAACTTGGGTCGCCGGTGTGTTCGTATATG
GAGGTAGTAAGACCTCCCTTTACAACCTAAGGCGAGGAACTGCCCTTGCTATTCCACAATGTCGTCTTAC
ACCATTGAGTCGTCTCCCCTTTGGAATGGCCCCTGGACCCGGCCCACAACCTGGCCCGCTAAGGGAGTCC
ATTGTCTGTTATTTCATGGTCTTTTTACAAACTCATATATTTGCTGAGGTTTTGAAGGATGCGATTAAGG
ACCTTGTTATGACAAAGCCCGCTCCTACCTGCAATATCAGGGTGACTGTGTGCAGCTTTGACGATGGAGT
AGATTTGCCTCCCTGGTTTCCACCTATGGTGGAAGGGGCTGCCGCGGAGGGTGATGACGGAGATGACGGA
GATGAAGGAGGTGATGGAGATGAGGGTGAGGAAGGGCAGGAGTGATGTAACTTGTTAGGAGACGCCCTCA
ATCGTATTAAAAGCCGTGTATTCCCCCGCACTAAAGAATAAATCCCCAGTAGACATCATGCGTGCTGTTG
GTGTATTTCTGGCCATCTGTCTTGTCACCATTTTCGTCCTCCCAACATGGGGCAATTGGGCATACCCATG
TTGTCACGTCACTCAGCTCCGCGCTCAACACCTTCTCGCGTTGGAAAACATTAGCGACATTTACCTGGTG
AGCAATCAGACATGCGACGGCTTTAGCCTGGCCTCCTTAAATTCACCTAAGAATGGGAGCAACCAGCAGG
AAAAGGACAAGCAGCGAAAATTCACGCCCCCTTGGGAGGTGGCGGCATATGCAAAGGATAGCACTCCCAC
TCTACTACTGGGTATCATATGCTGACTGTATATGCATGAGGATAGCATATGCTACCCGGATACAGATTAG
GATAGCATATACTACCCAGATATAGATTAGGATAGCATATGCTACCCAGATATAGATTAGGATAGCCTAT
GCTACCCAGATATAAATTAGGATAGCATATACTACCCAGATATAGATTAGGATAGCATATGCTACCCAGA
TATAGATTAGGATAGCCTATGCTACCCAGATATAGATTAGGATAGCATATGCTACCCAGATATAGATTAG
GATAGCATATGCTATCCAGATATTTGGGTAGTATATGCTACCCAGATATAAATTAGGATAGCATATACTA
CCCTAATCTCTATTAGGATAGCATATGCTACCCGGATACAGATTAGGATAGCATATACTACCCAGATATA
GATTAGGATAGCATATGCTACCCAGATATAGATTAGGATAGCCTATGCTACCCAGATATAAATTAGGATA
GCATATACTACCCAGATATAGATTAGGATAGCATATGCTACCCAGATATAGATTAGGATAGCCTATGCTA
CCCAGATATAGATTAGGATAGCATATGCTATCCAGATATTTGGGTAGTATATGCTACCCATGGCAACATT
AGCCCACCGTGCTCTCAGCGACCTCGTGAATATGAGGACCAACAACCCTGTGCTTGGCGCTCAGGCGCAA
GTGTGTGTAATTTGTCCTCCAGATCGCAGCAATCGCGCCCCTATCTTGGCCCGCCCACCTACTTATGCAG
GTATTCCCCGGGGTGCCATTAGTGGTTTTGTGGGCAAGTGGTTTGACCGCAGTGGTTAGCGGGGTTACAA
TCAGCCAAGTTATTACACCCTTATTTTACAGTCCAAAACCGCAGGGCGGCGTGTGGGGGCTGACGCGTGC
CCCCACTCCACAATTTCAAAAAAAAGAGTGGCCACTTGTCTTTGTTTATGGGCCCCATTGGCGTGGAGCC
CCGTTTAATTTTCGGGGGTGTTAGAGACAACCAGTGGAGTCCGCTGCTGTCGGCGTCCACTCTCTTTCCC
CTTGTTACAAATAGAGTGTAACAACATGGTTCACCTGTCTTGGTCCCTGCCTGGGACACATCTTAATAAC
CCCAGTATCATATTGCACTAGGATTATGTGTTGCCCATAGCCATAAATTCGTGTGAGATGGACATCCAGT
CTTTACGGCTTGTCCCCACCCCATGGATTTCTATTGTTAAAGATATTCAGAATGTTTCATTCCTACACTA
GTATTTATTGCCCAAGGGGTTTGTGAGGGTTATATTGGTGTCATAGCACAATGCCACCACTGAACCCCCC
GTCCAAATTTTATTCTGGGGGCGTCACCTGAAACCTTGTTTTCGAGCACCTCACATACACCTTACTGTTC
ACAACTCAGCAGTTATTCTATTAGCTAAACGAAGGAGAATGAAGAAGCAGGCGAAGATTCAGGAGAGTTC
ACTGCCCGCTCCTTGATCTTCAGCCACTGCCCTTGTGACTAAAATGGTTCACTACCCTCGTGGAATCCTG
ACCCCATGTAAATAAAACCGTGACAGCTCATGGGGTGGGAGATATCGCTGTTCCTTAGGACCCTTTTACT
AACCCTAATTCGATAGCATATGCTTCCCGTTGGGTAACATATGCTATTGAATTAGGGTTAGTCTGGATAG
TATATACTACTACCCGGGAAGCATATGCTACCCGTTTAGGGTTAACAAGGGGGCCTTATAAACACTATTG
CTAATGCCCTCTTGAGGGTCCGCTTATCGGTAGCTACACAGGCCCCTCTGATTGACGTTGGTGTAGCCTC
CCGTAGTCTTCCTGGGCCCCTGGGAGGTACATGTCCCCCAGCATTGGTGTAAGAGCTTCAGCCAAGAGTT
ACACATAAAGGCAATGTTGTGTTGCAGTCCACAGACTGCAAAGTCTGCTCCAGGATGAAAGCCACTCAGT
GTTGGCAAATGTGCACATCCATTTATAAGGATGTCAACTACAGTCAGAGAACCCCTTTGTGTTTGGTCCC
CCCCCGTGTCACATGTGGAACAGGGCCCAGTTGGCAAGTTGTACCAACCAACTGAAGGGATTACATGCAC
TGCCCCGCGAAGAAGGGGCAGAGATGTCGTAGTCAGGTTTAGTTCGTCCGGGGCGGGGATCGATCCTCTA
GAGTCGACCTCATGGCTGCGCCCCGACACCCGCCAACACCCGCTGACGCGCCCTGACGGGCTTGTCTGCT
CCCGGCATCCGCTTACAGACAAGCTGTGACCGTCTCCGGGAGCTGCATGTGTCAGAGGTTTTCACCGTCA
TCACCGAAACGCGCGAGGCAGCCGGATCATAATCAGCCATACCACATTTGTAGAGGTTTTACTTGCTTTA
AAAAACCTCCCACACCTCCCCCTGAACCTGAAACATAAAATGAATGCAATTGTTGTTGTTAACTTGTTTA
TTGCAGCTTATAATGGTTACAAATAAAGCAATAGCATCACAAATTTCACAAATAAAGCATTTTTTTCACT
GCATTCTAGTTGTGGTTTGTCCAAACTCATCAATGTATCTTATCATGTCTGGATCCGGCCTTGCCGGCCT
CGAGTTACTATTCTGCCTTTTTCTTGCTGTCTTTACAGGTGCTGAGATAAACTGCTGCCCATCCGAGTGC
CTTAAACAGACCCAGCAACAGGAAAGCGGACAGGAACAGACCAACACTGTCCTCCAAGCTGGGTCCGGAC
AACCCAGCGACCTCAAGTGTTACCTCCGCTGATCTTCCTGACGCCGGAAGGCTAGGGTGGTGAATGCGAC
ACGCATACCGAGCTCCATGCTGCTCGGTGGTAACTGGCGGTGGCTGCAAATGCCCTGACAGTGATACAGA
TCCGTCTGAGTGGTGCCTGAGAGCGGAGAGCCATCGCTGCCCTTCAGCTTTCTGAGATCGACCACCTGGT
CCTCCTCTAAGTTCCCATTCCACTTCAAGGCCACCACTGGGGTAGAAATGGGATACCAAACAGAGCAATT
CAGGTGGAGCTTCGCCAGGTGCTGCCCTAGCCAAAGTTGCGGGCATGAGACTCACCTTAGGCGGTTTATA
GACAGCGAGTTCAAGTGTGACCTGGCCTTGCAGATAAGGCAAATGGATGGTGGCCAGATACGTTCCTTCT
TGAAAGGGCTGTACTGTTGGCAGCCAGAAAGTCCCGTTTCCAGTCCATGGTCCCCATGGTTCGTCATCAT
CCCACGCAGCAAAAGCTACGGCTCCCTCTTGTGCTGCCGGCATCTGCCCGTTCAGCCCTGGGGTAGCAGC
CAACAGCAAATGGCCCTTCCCCAAGTGCTGTCGTCTCCATTCAAGGCCGAACGGTGGTGGTCCTGGTGCA
AGAGAGGAAGCCGCCTCTGAGGTTGGTGGCATGTACGCAAAGCTAAGGTCGAGGAGTGCGTCTTGTCCCA
ATCGCACCCTGGGTGCTGGTGTATGCGTAAGGACCGTAAGGACTACCGTCGCCATTGTTATCAGTACGGG
TTCTTGTTGGGGTTCAGGTTGTGGCCTGAGCAGTGATGACAGTGAAAGCACCGGAGAGCTTATGGAAACC
ATCAGCCACGCTCCATCAAGCGCTCGTGGACAGTTTTGTGCTGGTGTCAGACCTGATGCCCACTTTGCAC
TCGCAGGCAAAGGAACGAACCGACTCATCTCGCAATGCGGTGCTGGAGCACCTCTTGGGTACCGTCGGAA
AGCAGCTTGGAGTGCTCCAGCTGGGTCGTGTACAGAGAGGTACAATTCAGGGTCCAAGTCGGGTCGTGGA
GGTGGTTCTCCCGGACCTTGCCGCAACAGAAGTGCGCCTGGCCGTTTAGCTTTCCCTTTACCACTAGCGT
CTTCAACAAACCAACACTCGATTACGGCAGGGCCGGATCCTCCCTTGTCATCATCGTCCTTGTAGTCGGA
GCCCGCCCAGGTCTGGGTCAGGGCCAGGGCCCCCGAGAGTAGCAGGACGAGGGTTCGGGGCGCCATGACG
GCCATGGTGGCGCTAGCAGCTGGTACCCAGCTTCTAGAGATCTGACGGTTCACTAAACGAGCTCTGCTTA
TATAGACCTCCCACCGTACACGCCTACCGCCCATTTGCGTCAACGGGGCGGGGTTATTACGACATTTTGG
AAAGTCCCGTTGATTTTGGTGCCAAAACAAACTCCCATTGACGTCAATGGGGTGGAGACTTGGAAATCCC
CGTGAGTCAAACCGCTATCCACGCCCATTGGTGTACTGCCAAAACCGCATCACCATGGTAATAGCGATGA
CTAATACGTAGATGTACTGCCAAGTAGGAAAGTCCCGTAAGGTCATGTACTGGGCATAATGCCAGGCGGG
CCATTTACCGTCATTGACGTCAATAGGGGGCGGACTTGGCATATGATACACTTGATGTACTGCCAAGTGG
GCAGTTTACCGTAAATACTCCACCCATTGACGTCAATGGAAAGTCCCTATTGGCGTTACTATGGGAACAT
ACGTCATTATTGACGTCAATGGGCGGGGGTCGTTGGGCGGTCAGCCAGGCGGGCCATTTACCGTAAGTTA
TGTAACGCGGAACTCCATATATGGGCTATGAACTAATGACCCCGTAATTGATTACTATTAATAACTAGTC
AATAATCAATGTCAACATGGCGGTCATATTGGACATGAGCCAATATAAATGTACATATTATGATATAGAT
ACAACGTATGCAATGGCCAATAGCCAATATTGATTTATGCTATATAACCAATGACTAATATGGCTAATTG
CCAATATTGATTCAATGTATAGATCTTCCATACCTACCAGTTCTGCGCCTGCAGCAATGGCAACAACGTT
GCCCGGATCTGCGATGATAAGCTGTCAAACATGAGAATTGGTCGACTAGCTTGGCACGCCAGAAATCCGC
GCGGTGGTTTTTGGGGGTCGGGGGTGTTTGGCAGCCACAGACGCCCGGTGTTCGTGTCGCGCCAGTACAT
GCGGTCCATGCCCAGGCCATCCAAAAACCATGGGTCTGTCTGCTCAGTCCAGTCGTGGACCTGACCCCAC
GCAACGCCCAAAATAATAACCCCCACGAACCATAAACCATTCCCCATGGGGGACCCCGTCCCTAACCCAC
GGGGCCAGTGGCTATGGCAGGGCCTGCCGCCCCGACGTTGGCTGCGAGCCCTGGGCCTTCACCCGAACTT
GGGGGGTGGGGTGGGGAAAAGGAAGAAACGCGGGCGTATTGGCCCCAATGGGGTCTCGGTGGGGTATCGA
CAGAGTGCCAGCCCTGGGACCGAACCCCGCGTTTATGAACAAACGACCCAACACCCGTGCGTTTTATTCT
GTCTTTTTATTGCCGTCATAGCGCGGGTTCCTTCCGGTATTGTCTCCTTCCGTGTTTCAGTTAGCCTCCC
CCATCTCCCGATCCGGACGAGTGCTGGGGCGTCGGTTTCCACTATCGGCGAGTACTTCTACACAGCCATC
GGTCCAGACGGCCGCGCTTCTGCGGGCGATTTGTGTACGCCCGACAGTCCCGGCTCCGGATCGGACGATT
GCGTCGCATCGACCCTGCGCCCAAGCTGCATCATCGAAATTGCCGTCAACCAAGCTCTGATAGAGTTGGT
CAAGACCAATGCGGAGCATATACGCCCGGAGCCGCGGCGATCCTGCAAGCTCCGGATGCCTCCGCTCGAA
GTAGCGCGTCTGCTGCTCCATACAAGCCAACCACGGCCTCCAGAAGAAGATGTTGGCGACCTCGTATTGG
GAATCCCCGAACATCGCCTCGCTCCAGTCAATGACCGCTGTTATGCGGCCATTGTCCGTCAGGACATTGT
TGGAGCCGAAATCCGCGTGCACGAGGTGCCGGACTTCGGGGCAGTCCTCGGCCCAAAGCATCAGCTCATC
GAGAGCCTGCGCGACGGACGCACTGACGGTGTCGTCCATCACAGTTTGCCAGTGATACACATGGGGATCA
GCAATCGCGCATATGAAATCACGCCATGTAGTGTATTGACCGATTCCTTGCGGTCCGAATGGGCCGAACC
CGCTCGTCTGGCTAAGATCGGCCGCAGCGATCGCATCCATGGCCTCCGCGACCGGCTGCAGAACAGCGGG
CAGTTCGGTTTCAGGCAGGTCTTGCAACGTGACACCCTGTGCACGGCGGGAGATGCAATAGGTCAGGCTC
TCGCTGAATTCCCCAATGTCAAGCACTTCCGGAATCGGGAGCGCGGCCGATGCAAAGTGCCGATAAACAT
AACGATCTTTGTAGAAACCATCGGCGCAGCTATTTACCCGCAGGACATATCCACGCCCTCCTACATCGAA
GCTGAAAGCACGAGATTCTTCGCCCTCCGAGAGCTGCATCAGGTCGGAGACGCTGTCGAACTTTTCGATC
AGAAACTTCTCGACAGACGTCGCGGTGAGTTCAGGCTTTTTCATATCTCATTGCCCCCCGGGATCTGCGG
CACGCTGTTGACGCTGTTAAGCGGGTCGCTGCAGGGTCGCTCGGTGTTCGAGGCCACACGCGTCACCTTA
ATATGCGAAGTGGACCTCGGACCGCGCCGCCCCGACTGCATCTGCGTGTTCGAATTCGCCAATGACAAGA
CGCTGGGCGGGGTTTGTGTCATCATAGAACTAAAGACATGCAAATATATTTCTTCCGGGGACACCGCCAG
CAAACGCGAGCAACGGGCCACGGGGATGAAGCAGGGCGGCACCTCGCTAACGGATTCACCACTCCAAGAA
TTGGAGCCAATCAATTCTTGCGGAGAACTGTGAATGCGCAAACCAACCCTTGGCAGAACATATCCATCGC
GTCCGCCATCTCCAGCAGCCGCACGCGGCGCATCTCGGGGCCGACGCGCTGGGCTACGTCTTGCTGGCGT
TCGCGACGCGAGGCTGGATGGCCTTCCCCATTATGATTCTTCTCGCTTCCGGCGGCATCGGGATGCCCGC
GTTGCAGGCCATGCTGTCCAGGCAGGTAGATGACGACCATCAGGGACAGCTTCAAGGCCAGCAAAAGGCC
AGGAACCGTAAAAAGGCCGCGTTGCTGGCGTTTTTCCATAGGCTCCGCCCCCCTGACGAGCATCACAAAA
ATCGACGCTCAAGTCAGAGGTGGCGAAACCCGACAGGACTATAAAGATACCAGGCGTTTCCCCCTGGAAG
CTCCCTCGTGCGCTCTCCTGTTCCGACCCTGCCGCTTACCGGATACCTGTCCGCCTTTCTCCCTTCGGGA
AGCGTGGCGCTTTCTCATAGCTCACGCTGTAGGTATCTCAGTTCGGTGTAGGTCGTTCGCTCCAAGCTGG
GCTGTGTGCACGAACCCCCCGTTCAGCCCGACCGCTGCGCCTTATCCGGTAACTATCGTCTTGAGTCCAA
CCCGGTAAGACACGACTTATCGCCACTGGCAGCAGCCACTGGTAACAGGATTAGCAGAGCGAGGTATGTA
GGCGGTGCTACAGAGTTCTTGAAGTGGTGGCCTAACTACGGCTACACTAGAAGGACAGTATTTGGTATCT
GCGCTCTGCTGAAGCCAGTTACCTTCGGAAAAAGAGTTGGTAGCTCTTGATCCGGCAAACAAACCACCGC
TGGTAGCGGTGGTTTTTTTGTTTGCAAGCAGCAGATTACGCGCAGAAAAAAAGGATCTCAAGAAGATCCT
TTGATCTTTTCTACGGGGTCTGACGCTCAGTGGAACGAAAACTCACGTTAAGGGATTTTGGTCATGAGAT
TATCAAAAAGGATCTTCACCTAGATCCTTTTAAATTAAAAATGAAGTTTTAAATCAATCTAAAGTATATA
TGAGTAAACTTGGTCTGACAGTTACCAATGCTTAATCAGTGAGGCACCTATCTCAGCGATCTGTCTATTT
CGTTCATCCATAGTTGCCTGACTCCCCGTCGTGTAGATAACTACGATACGGGAGGGCTTACCATCTGGCC
CCAGTGCTGCAATGATACCGCGAGACCCACGCTCACCGGCTCCAGATTTATCAGCAATAAACCAGCCAGC
CGGAAGGGCCGAGCGCAGAAGTGGTCCTGCAACTTTATCCGCCTCCATCCAGTCTATTAATTGTTGCCGG
GAAGCTAGAGTAAGTAGTTCGCCAGTTAATAGTTTGCGCAACGTTGTTGCCATTGCTGCAGGCATCGTGG
TGTCACGCTCGTCGTTTGGTATGGCTTCATTCAGCTCCGGTTCCCAACGATCAAGGCGAGTTACATGATC
CCCCATGTTGTGCAAAAAAGCGGTTAGCTCCTTCGGTCCTCCGATCGTTGTCAGAAGTAAGTTGGCCGCA
GTGTTATCACTCATGGTTATGGCAGCACTGCATAATTCTCTTACTGTCATGCCATCCGTAAGATGCTTTT
CTGTGACTGGTGAGTACTCAACCAAGTCATTCTGAGAATAGTGTATGCGGCGACCGAGTTGCTCTTGCCC
GGCGTCAACACGGGATAATACCGCGCCACATAGCAGAACTTTAAAAGTGCTCATCATTGGAAAACGTTCT
TCGGGGCGAAAACTCTCAAGGATCTTACCGCTGTTGAGATCCAGTTCGATGTAACCCACTCGTGCACCCA
ACTGATCTTCAGCATCTTTTACTTTCACCAGCGTTTCTGGGTGAGCAAAAACAGGAAGGCAAAATGCCGC
AAAAAAGGGAATAAGGGCGACACGGAAATGTTGAATACTCATACTCTTCCTTTTTCAATATTATTGAAGC
ATTTATCAGGGTTATTGTCTCATGAGCGGATACATATTTGAATGTATTTAGAAAAATAAACAAATAGGGG
TTCCGCGCACATTTCCCCGAAAAGTGCCACCTGACGTCTAAGAAACCATTATTATCATGACATTAACCTA
TAAAAATAGGCGTATCACGAGGCCCTTTCGTCTTCAAGAATTCTCATGTTTGACAGCTTATCATCGATAA
GCTGATCCTCACAGGCCGCACCCAGCTTTTCTTCCGTTGCCCCAGTAGCATCTCTGTCTGGTGACCTTGA
AGAGGAAGAGGAGGGGTCCCGAGAATCCCCATCCCTACCGTCCAGCAAAAAGGGGGACGAGGAATTTGAG
GCCTGGCTTGAGGCTCAGGACGCAAATCTTGAGGATGTTCAGCGGGAGTTTTCCGGGCTGCGAGTAATTG
GTGATGAGGACGAGGATGGTTCGGAGGATGGGGAATTTTCAGACCTGGATCTGTCTGACAGCGACCATGA
AGGGGATGAGGGTGGGGGGGCTGTTGGAGGGGGCAGGAGTCTGCACTCCCTGTATTCACTGAGCGTCGTC
TAATAAAGATGTCTATTGATCTCTTTTAGTGTGAATCATGTCTGACGAGGGGCCAGGTACAGGACCTGGA
AATGGCCTAGGAGAGAAGGGAGACACATCTGGACCAGAAGGCTCCGGCGGCAGTGGACCTCAAAGAAGAG
GGGGTGATAACCATGGACGAGGACGGGGAAGAGGACGAGGACGAGGAGGCGGAAGACCAGGAGCCCCGGG
CGGCTCAGGATCAGGGCCAAGACATAGAGATGGTGTCCGGAGACCCCAAAAACGTCCAAGTTGCATTGGC
TGCAAAGGGACCCACGGTGGAACAGGAGCAGGAGCAG
